Addgene plasmid #25499: MAK3
Purpose: Bacterial expression for structure determination; may not be full ORF
Depositing lab: Cheryl Arrowsmith. Depositing organization: University of Toronto.
Backbone
  Vector backbone: pET28a-LIC
  Backbone manufacturer: SGC
  Backbone size w/o insert (bp): 7328
  Vector type: Bacterial Expression
Growth in bacteria
  Bacterial resistance: Kanamycin, 50 μg/mL
  Growth temperature: 37°C
  Growth strain: DH5alpha
  Copy number: Low Copy
Gene/Insert
  Gene/Insert name: MAK3 (alt names: PDB: 2OB0; FLJ13194, hNAT5, hSAN, MAK3, NAT5, SAN)
  Species: H. sapiens (human)
  Insert size (bp): 504
  Entrez Gene: NAA50 (a.k.a. MAK3, NAT13, NAT13P, NAT5, NAT5P, SAN, hNaa50p)
  Tag / fusion protein: His (N terminal on insert)
  Cloning method: Restriction Enzyme
  Sequencing primers: 5′ T7; 3′ T7-term
Terms and licenses: Academic/Nonprofit Terms; Industry Terms: Not Available to Industry
Depositor comments: PDB: 2OB0 http://www.thesgc.org/structures/2OB0/
How to cite: MAK3 was a gift from Cheryl Arrowsmith (Addgene plasmid # 25499 ; http://n2t.net/addgene:25499 ; RRID:Addgene_25499)
