[The description below was written by a language model from this plasmid's Addgene catalogue record.]
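Description:
MAK3 is a bacterial expression plasmid built on the pET28a-LIC backbone, a ligation-independent-cloning derivative of the pET28a vector produced by a structural genomics group. The backbone is recorded as 7328 bp without insert. The plasmid is selected with kanamycin, is listed as low copy, and is propagated in a standard E. coli cloning strain. No feature table accompanies the record, so the promoter and origin are not explicitly stated. The use of T7 and T7-terminator sequencing primers fits the usual pET arrangement, in which the insert sits between a T7 promoter and T7 terminator and is expressed in hosts that supply T7 RNA polymerase.

The insert is a 504 bp fragment of human NAA50, also known as MAK3, NAT5, NAT13 or SAN, which encodes an N-alpha-acetyltransferase. It carries an N-terminal His tag, which allows the recombinant protein to be purified by immobilised metal affinity chromatography. The record warns that the insert may not be the full open reading frame, as is common for constructs trimmed to a well-behaved domain for crystallisation. The exact residue boundaries are not given.

The stated purpose is bacterial expression for structure determination, and the depositor links the construct to a deposited Protein Data Bank structure. The plasmid is therefore suited to producing purified human NAA50 protein for crystallography, and by extension for other biochemical or biophysical work needing the recombinant protein. Distribution is limited to academic and nonprofit users.
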