>Addgene plasmid #25499 | MAK3 | depositor partial sequence | sequence record 11903 | Author sequence
AAAGGTAGCCGGATCGAGCTGGGAGATGTGACACCACACAATATTAAACAGTTGAAAAGATTGAATCAGG
TCATCTTTCCAGTCAGCTACAATGACAAGTTCTACAAGGATGTGCTGGAGGTTGGCGAGCTAGCAAAACT
TGCCTATTTCAATGATATTGCTGTAGGTGCAGTATGCTGTAGGGTGGATCATTCACAGAATCAGAAGAGA
CTTTACATCATGACACTAGGATGTCTGGCACCTTACCGAAGGCTAGGAATAGGAACTAAAATGTTAAATC
ATGTCTTAAACATCTGTGAAAAAGATGGTACTTTTGACAACATTTATCTGCATGTCCAGATCAGCAATGA
GTCGGCAATTGACTTCTACAGGAAGTTTGGCTTTGAGATTATTGAGACAAAGAAGAACTACTATAAGAGG
ATAGAGCCCGCAGATGCTCATGTGCTGCAGAAAAACCTCAAAGTTCCTTCTGGTCAGAATGCAGATGTGC
AAAAGACAGACAAC
