>Addgene plasmid #25499 | MAK3 | addgene partial sequence | sequence record 31480 | 25499 with T7
CCCTCTGAATATTTTGTTTACTTTAAGAAGGAGATATACCATGGGCAGCAGCCATCATCATCATCATCAC
AGCAGCGGCCTGGTTCCGCGTGGTAGTAAAGGTAGCCGGATCGAGCTGGGAGATGTGACACCACACAATA
TTAAACAGTTGAAAAGATTGAATCAGGTCATCTTTCCAGTCAGCTACAATGACAAGTTCTACAAGGATGT
GCTGGAGGTTGGCGAGCTAGCAAAACTTGCCTATTTCAATGATATTGCTGTAGGTGCAGTATGCTGTAGG
GTGGATCATTCACAGAATCAGAAGAGACTTTACATCATGACACTAGGATGTCTGGCACCTTACCGAAGGC
TAGGAATAGGAACTAAAATGTTAAATCATGTCTTAAACATCTGTGAAAAAGATGGTACTTTTGACAACAT
TTATCTGCATGTCCAGATCAGCAATGAGTCGGCAATTGACTTCTACAGGAAGTTTGGCTTTGAGATTATT
GAGACAAAGAAGAACTACTATAAGAGGATAGAGCCCGCAGATGCTCATGTGCTGCAGAAAAACCTCAAAG
TTCCTTCTGGTCAGAATGCAGATGTGCAAAAGACAGACAACTGATGACGAAGCTTGCGGCCGCACTCGAG
CACCACCACCACCACCACTGAGATCCGGCTGCTAACAAAGCCCGAAAGGAAGCTGAGTTGGCTGCTGCCA
CCGCTGAGCAATAACTAGCATAACCCCTTGGGGCCTCTAAACGGGTCTTGAGGGGTTTTTTGCTGAAAGG
AGGAACTATATCCGGATTGGCGAATGGG
[68 nt withheld, positions 799-866]
TGCCAGCGCCCTAGCGCCCGCTCCCTTTCG
